>Addgene plasmid #76966 | PIK3C3 gRNA (BRDN0001147879) | addgene full sequence | sequence record 186854 | Addgene Assembled Sequence
CCCGGGTGCAAAGATGGATAAAGTTTTAAACAGAGAGGAATCTTTGCAGCTAATGGACCTTCTAGGTCTT
GAAAGGAGTGGGAATTGGCTCCGGTGCCCGTCAGTGGGCAGAGCGCACATCGCCCACAGTCCCCGAGAAG
TTGGGGGGAGGGGTCGGCAATTGATCCGGTGCCTAGAGAAGGTGGCGCGGGGTAAACTGGGAAAGTGATG
TCGTGTACTGGCTCCGCCTTTTTCCCGAGGGTGGGGGAGAACCGTATATAAGTGCAGTAGTCGCCGTGAA
CGTTCTTTTTCGCAACGGGTTTGCCGCCAGAACACAGGTAAGTGCCGTGTGTGGTTCCCGCGGGCCTGGC
CTCTTTACGGGTTATGGCCCTTGCGTGCCTTGAATTACTTCCACCTGGCTGCAGTACGTGATTCTTGATC
CCGAGCTTCGGGTTGGAAGTGGGTGGGAGAGTTCGAGGCCTTGCGCTTAAGGAGCCCCTTCGCCTCGTGC
TTGAGTTGAGGCCTGGCCTGGGCGCTGGGGCCGCCGCGTGCGAATCTGGTGGCACCTTCGCGCCTGTCTC
GCTGCTTTCGATAAGTCTCTAGCCATTTAAAATTTTTGATGACCTGCTGCGACGCTTTTTTTCTGGCAAG
ATAGTCTTGTAAATGCGGGCCAAGATCTGCACACTGGTATTTCGGTTTTTGGGGCCGCGGGCGGCGACGG
GGCCCGTGCGTCCCAGCGCACATGTTCGGCGAGGCGGGGCCTGCGAGCGCGGCCACCGAGAATCGGACGG
GGGTAGTCTCAAGCTGGCCGGCCTGCTCTGGTGCCTGGCCTCGCGCCGCCGTGTATCGCCCCGCCCTGGG
CGGCAAGGCTGGCCCGGTCGGCACCAGTTGCGTGAGCGGAAAGATGGCCGCTTCCCGGCCCTGCTGCAGG
GAGCTCAAAATGGAGGACGCGGCGCTCGGGAGAGCGGGCGGGTGAGTCACCCACACAAAGGAAAAGGGCC
TTTCCGTCCTCAGCCGTCGCTTCATGTGACTCCACGGAGTACCGGGCGCCGTCCAGGCACCTCGATTAGT
TCTCGAGCTTTTGGAGTACGTCGTCTTTAGGTTGGGGGGAGGGGTTTTATGCGATGGAGTTTCCCCACAC
TGAGTGGGTGGAGACTGAAGTTAGGCCAGCTTGGCACTTGATGTAATTCTCCTTGGAATTTGCCCTTTTT
GAGTTTGGATCTTGGTTCATTCTCAAGCCTCAGACAGTGGTTCAAAGTTTTTTTCTTCCATTTCAGGTGT
CGTGACGTACGGCCACCATGACCGAGTACAAGCCCACGGTGCGCCTCGCCACCCGCGACGACGTCCCCAG
GGCCGTACGCACCCTCGCCGCCGCGTTCGCCGACTACCCCGCCACGCGCCACACCGTCGATCCGGACCGC
CACATCGAGCGGGTCACCGAGCTGCAAGAACTCTTCCTCACGCGCGTCGGGCTCGACATCGGCAAGGTGT
GGGTCGCGGACGACGGCGCCGCCGTGGCGGTCTGGACCACGCCGGAGAGCGTCGAAGCGGGGGCGGTGTT
CGCCGAGATCGGCCCGCGCATGGCCGAGTTGAGCGGTTCCCGGCTGGCCGCGCAGCAACAGATGGAAGGC
CTCCTGGCGCCGCACCGGCCCAAGGAGCCCGCGTGGTTCCTGGCCACCGTCGGAGTCTCGCCCGACCACC
AGGGCAAGGGTCTGGGCAGCGCCGTCGTGCTCCCCGGAGTGGAGGCGGCCGAGCGCGCCGGGGTGCCCGC
CTTCCTGGAGACCTCCGCGCCCCGCAACCTCCCCTTCTACGAGCGGCTCGGCTTCACCGTCACCGCCGAC
GTCGAGGTGCCCGAAGGACCGCGCACCTGGTGCATGACCCGCAAGCCCGGTGCCTGAACGCGTTAAGTCG
ACAATCAACCTCTGGATTACAAAATTTGTGAAAGATTGACTGGTATTCTTAACTATGTTGCTCCTTTTAC
GCTATGTGGATACGCTGCTTTAATGCCTTTGTATCATGCTATTGCTTCCCGTATGGCTTTCATTTTCTCC
TCCTTGTATAAATCCTGGTTGCTGTCTCTTTATGAGGAGTTGTGGCCCGTTGTCAGGCAACGTGGCGTGG
TGTGCACTGTGTTTGCTGACGCAACCCCCACTGGTTGGGGCATTGCCACCACCTGTCAGCTCCTTTCCGG
GACTTTCGCTTTCCCCCTCCCTATTGCCACGGCGGAACTCATCGCCGCCTGCCTTGCCCGCTGCTGGACA
GGGGCTCGGCTGTTGGGCACTGACAATTCCGTGGTGTTGTCGGGGAAATCATCGTCCTTTCCTTGGCTGC
TCGCCTGTGTTGCCACCTGGATTCTGCGCGGGACGTCCTTCTGCTACGTCCCTTCGGCCCTCAATCCAGC
GGACCTTCCTTCCCGCGGCCTGCTGCCGGCTCTGCGGCCTCTTCCGCGTCTTCGCCTTCGCCCTCAGACG
AGTCGGATCTCCCTTTGGGCCGCCTCCCCGCGTCGACTTTAAGACCAATGACTTACAAGGCAGCTGTAGA
TCTTAGCCACTTTTTAAAAGAAAAGGGGGGACTGGAAGGGCTAATTCACTCCCAACGAAGACAAGATCTG
CTTTTTGCTTGTACTGGGTCTCTCTGGTTAGACCAGATCTGAGCCTGGGAGCTCTCTGGCTAACTAGGGA
ACCCACTGCTTAAGCCTCAATAAAGCTTGCCTTGAGTGCTTCAAGTAGTGTGTGCCCGTCTGTTGTGTGA
CTCTGGTAACTAGAGATCCCTCAGACCCTTTTAGTCAGTGTGGAAAATCTCTAGCAGTACGTATAGTAGT
TCATGTCATCTTATTATTCAGTATTTATAACTTGCAAAGAAATGAATATCAGAGAGTGAGAGGAACTTGT
TTATTGCAGCTTATAATGGTTACAAATAAAGCAATAGCATCACAAATTTCACAAATAAAGCATTTTTTTC
ACTGCATTCTAGTTGTGGTTTGTCCAAACTCATCAATGTATCTTATCATGTCTGGCTCTAGCTATCCCGC
CCCTAACTCCGCCCATCCCGCCCCTAACTCCGCCCAGTTCCGCCCATTCTCCGCCCCATGGCTGACTAAT
TTTTTTTATTTATGCAGAGGCCGAGGCCGCCTCGGCCTCTGAGCTATTCCAGAAGTAGTGAGGAGGCTTT
TTTGGAGGCCTAGGGACGTACCCAATTCGCCCTATAGTGAGTCGTATTACGCGCGCTCACTGGCCGTCGT
TTTACAACGTCGTGACTGGGAAAACCCTGGCGTTACCCAACTTAATCGCCTTGCAGCACATCCCCCTTTC
GCCAGCTGGCGTAATAGCGAAGAGGCCCGCACCGATCGCCCTTCCCAACAGTTGCGCAGCCTGAATGGCG
AATGGG
[124 nt withheld, positions 3367-3490]
C
[91 nt withheld, positions 3492-3582]
A
[49 nt withheld, positions 3584-3632]
CCTTTGACGTTGGAGTCCACGTTCTTT
[37 nt withheld, positions 3660-3696]
ACCCTATCTCGGTCTATTCTTTTGATTTATAAGGGATTTTGCCGATTTCGGCCTATTGGTTAAAAAATGA
GCTGATTTAACAAAAATTTAACGCGAATTTTAACAAAATATTAACGCTTACAATTTAGGTGGCACTTTTC
GGGGAAATGTGCGCGGAACCCCTATTTGTTTATTTTTCTAAATACATTCAAATATGTATCCGCTCATGAG
ACAATAACCCTGATAAATGCTTCAATAATATTGAAAAAGGAAGAGTATGAGTATTCAACATTTCCGTGTC
GCCCTTATTCCCTTTTTTGCGGCATTTTGCCTTCCTGTTTTTGCTCACCCAGAAACGCTGGTGAAAGTAA
AAGATGCTGAAGATCAGTTGGGTGCACGAGTGGGTTACATCGAACTGGATCTCAACAGCGGTAAGATCCT
TGAGAGTTTTCGCCCCGAAGAACGTTTTCCAATGATGAGCACTTTTAAAGTTCTGCTATGTGGCGCGGTA
TTATCCCGTATTGACGCCGGGCAAGAGCAACTCGGTCGCCGCATACACTATTCTCAGAATGACTTGGTTG
AGTACTCACCAGTCACAGAAAAGCATCTTACGGATGGCATGACAGTAAGAGAATTATGCAGTGCTGCCAT
AACCATGAGTGATAACACTGCGGCCAACTTACTTCTGACAACGATCGGAGGACCGAAGGAGCTAACCGCT
TTTTTGCACAACATGGGGGATCATGTAACTCGCCTTGATCGTTGGGAACCGGAGCTGAATGAAGCCATAC
CAAACGACGAGCGTGACACCACGATGCCTGTAGCAATGGCAACAACGTTGCGCAAACTATTAACTGGCGA
ACTACTTACTCTAGCTTCCCGGCAACAATTAATAGACTGGATGGAGGCGGATAAAGTTGCAGGACCACTT
CTGCGCTCGGCCCTTCCGGCTGGCTGGTTTATTGCTGATAAATCTGGAGCCGGTGAGCGTGGGTCTCGCG
GTATCATTGCAGCACTGGGGCCAGATGGTAAGCCCTCCCGTATCGTAGTTATCTACACGACGGGGAGTCA
GGCAACTATGGATGAACGAAATAGACAGATCGCTGAGATAGGTGCCTCACTGATTAAGCATTGGTAACTG
TCAGACCAAGTTTACTCATATATACTTTAGATTGATTTAAAACTTCATTTTTAATTTAAAAGGATCTAGG
TGAAGATCCTTTTTGATAATCTCATGACCAAAATCCCTTAACGTGAGTTTTCGTTCCACTGAGCGTCAGA
CCCCGTAGAAAAGATCAAAGGATCTTCTTGAGATCCTTTTTTTCTGCGCGTAATCTGCTGCTTGCAAACA
AAAAAACCACCGCTACCAGCGGTGGTTTGTTTGCCGGATCAAGAGCTACCAACTCTTTTTCCGAAGGTAA
CTGGCTTCAGCAGAGCGCAGATACCAAATACTGTTCTTCTAGTGTAGCCGTAGTTAGGCCACCACTTCAA
GAACTCTGTAGCACCGCCTACATACCTCGCTCTGCTAATCCTGTTACCAGTGGCTGCTGCCAGTGGCGAT
AAGTCGTGTCTTACCGGGTTGGACTCAAGACGATAGTTACCGGATAAGGCGCAGCGGTCGGGCTGAACGG
GGGGTTCGTGCACACAGCCCAGCTTGGAGCGAACGACCTACACCGAACTGAGATACCTACAGCGTGAGCT
ATGAGAAAGCGCCACGCTTCCCGAAGGGAGAAAGGCGGACAGGTATCCGGTAAGCGGCAGGGTCGGAACA
GGAGAGCGCACGAGGGAGCTTCCAGGGGGAAACGCCTGGTATCTTTATAGTCCTGTCGGGTTTCGCCACC
TCTGACTTGAGCGTCGATTTTTGTGATGCTCGTCAGGGGGGCGGAGCCTATGGAAAAACGCCAGCAACGC
GGCCTTTTTACGGTTCCTGGCCTTTTGCTGGCCTTTTGCTCACATGTTCTTTCCTGCGTTATCCCCTGAT
TCTGTGGATAACCGTATTACCGCCTTTGAGTGAGCTGATACCGCTCGCCGCAGCCGAACGACCGAGCGCA
GCGAGTCAGTGAGCGAGGAAGCGGAAGAGCGCCCAATACGCAAACCGCCTCTCCCCGCGCGTTGGCCGAT
TCATTAATGCAGCTGGCACGACAGGTTTCCCGACTGGAAAGCGGGCAGTGAGCGCAACGCAATTAATGTG
AGTTAGCTCACTCATTAGGCACCCCAGGCTTTACACTTTATGCTTCCGGCTCGTATGTTGTGTGGAATTG
TGAGCGGATAACAATTTCACACAGGAAACAGCTATGACCATGATTACGCCAAGCGCGCAATTAACCCTCA
CTAAAGGGAACAAAAGCTGGAGCTGCAAGCTTAATGTAGTCTTATGCAATACTCTTGTAGTCTTGCAACA
TGGTAACGATGAGTTAGCAACATGCCTTACAAGGAGAGAAAAAGCACCGTGCATGCCGATTGGTGGAAGT
AAGGTGGTACGATCGTGCCTTATTAGGAAGGCAACAGACGGGTCTGACATGGATTGGACGAACCACTGAA
TTGCCGCATTGCAGAGATATTGTATTTAAGTGCCTAGCTCGATACATAAACGGGTCTCTCTGGTTAGACC
AGATCTGAGCCTGGGAGCTCTCTGGCTAACTAGGGAACCCACTGCTTAAGCCTCAATAAAGCTTGCCTTG
AGTGCTTCAAGTAGTGTGTGCCCGTCTGTTGTGTGACTCTGGTAACTAGAGATCCCTCAGACCCTTTTAG
TCAGTGTGGAAAATCTCTAGCAGTGGCGCCCGAACAGGGACTTGAAAGCGAAAGGGAAACCAGAGGAGCT
CTCTCGACGCAGGACTCGGCTTGCTGAAGCGCGCACGGCAAGAGGCGAGGGGCGGCGACTGGTGAGTACG
CCAAAAATTTTGACTAGCGGAGGCTAGAAGGAGAGAGATGGGTGCGAGAGCGTCAGTATTAAGCGGGGGA
GAATTAGATCGCGATGGGAAAAAATTCGGTTAAGGCCAGGGGGAAAGAAAAAATATAAATTAAAACATAT
AGTATGGGCAAGCAGGGAGCTAGAACGATTCGCAGTTAATCCTGGCCTGTTAGAAACATCAGAAGGCTGT
AGACAAATACTGGGACAGCTACAACCATCCCTTCAGACAGGATCAGAAGAACTTAGATCATTATATAATA
CAGTAGCAACCCTCTATTGTGTGCATCAAAGGATAGAGATAAAAGACACCAAGGAAGCTTTAGACAAGAT
AGAGGAAGAGCAAAACAAAAGTAAGACCACCGCACAGCAAGCGGCCGCTGATCTTCAGACCTGGAGGAGG
AGATATGAGGGACAATTGGAGAAGTGAATTATATAAATATAAAGTAGTAAAAATTGAACCATTAGGAGTA
GCACCCACCAAGGCAAAGAGAAGAGTGGTGCAGAGAGAAAAAAGAGCAGTGGGAATAGGAGCTTTGTTCC
TTGGGTTCTTGGGAGCAGCAGGAAGCACTATGGGCGCAGCGTCAATGACGCTGACGGTACAGGCCAGACA
ATTATTGTCTGGTATAGTGCAGCAGCAGAACAATTTGCTGAGGGCTATTGAGGCGCAACAGCATCTGTTG
CAACTCACAGTCTGGGGCATCAAGCAGCTCCAGGCAAGAATCCTGGCTGTGGAAAGATACCTAAAGGATC
AACAGCTCCTGGGGATTTGGGGTTGCTCTGGAAAACTCATTTGCACCACTGCTGTGCCTTGGAATGCTAG
TTGGAGTAATAAATCTCTGGAACAGATTTGGAATCACACGACCTGGATGGAGTGGGACAGAGAAATTAAC
AATTACACAAGCTTAATACACTCCTTAATTGAAGAATCGCAAAACCAGCAAGAAAAGAATGAACAAGAAT
TATTGGAATTAGATAAATGGGCAAGTTTGTGGAATTGGTTTAACATAACAAATTGGCTGTGGTATATAAA
ATTATTCATAATGATAGTAGGAGGCTTGGTAGGTTTAAGAATAGTTTTTGCTGTACTTTCTATAGTGAAT
AGAGTTAGGCAGGGATATTCACCATTATCGTTTCAGACCCACCTCCCAACCCCGAGGGGACCCAGAGAGG
GCCTATTTCCCATGATTCCTTCATATTTGCATATACGATACAAGGCTGTTAGAGAGATAATTAGAATTAA
TTTGACTGTAAACACAAAGATATTAGTACAAAATACGTGACGTAGAAAGTAATAATTTCTTGGGTAGTTT
GCAGTTTTAAAATTATGTTTTAAAATGGACTATCATATGCTTACCGTAACTTGAAAGTATTTCGATTTCT
TGGCTTTATATATCTTGTGGAAAGGACGAAACACCGTAACTTACCATAGACATCTGGTTTTAGAGCTAGA
AATAGCAAGTTAAAATAAGGCTAGTCCGTTATCAACTTGAAAAAGTGGCACCGAGTCGGTGCTTTTTTAA
GCTTGGCGTAACTAGATCTTGAGACAAATGGCAGTATTCATCCACAATTTTAAAAGAAAAGGGGGGATTG
GGGGGTACAGTGCAGGGGAAAGAATAGTAGACATAATAGCAACAGACATACAAACTAAAGAATTACAAAA
ACAAATTACAAAAATTCAAAATTTTCGGGTTTATTACAGGGACAGCAGAGATCCACTTTGGCGCCGGCTC
GAGGGGG
Features (pLannotate 1.2.2; 29 found; start..end, strand, type, name):
     14..80      +  CDS            small t antigen (fragment): SV40 (simian virus 40) small t antigen
    106..317     +  promoter       EF-1α core promoter: core promoter for human elongation factor EF-1α
    318..1256    +  intron         EF-1α intron A: intron upstream of the start codon of human EF-1α
   1278..1877    +  CDS            PuroR (fragment): puromycin N-acetyltransferase; pac from Streptomyces; confers resistance to puromycin
   1893..2481    +  misc_feature   WPRE: woodchuck hepatitis virus posttranscriptional regulatory element
   2532..2551    +  misc_feature   cPPT/CTS (fragment): central polypurine tract and central termination sequence of HIV-1
   2553..2786    +  LTR            3' LTR (ΔU3): self-inactivating 3' long terminal repeat (LTR) from HIV-1
   2864..2985    +  polyA_signal   SV40 poly(A) signal: SV40 polyadenylation signal
   3025..3160    +  rep_origin     SV40 ori: SV40 origin of replication
   3181..3199    -  promoter       T7 promoter: promoter for bacteriophage T7 RNA polymerase
   3207..3362    +  CDS            lacZα (fragment): LacZα fragment of β-galactosidase; lacZ fragment
   3367..3795    +  rep_origin     f1 ori (sequence partly withheld): f1 bacteriophage origin of replication; arrow indicates direction of (+) strand synthesis
   3848..3952    +  promoter       AmpR promoter: bla
   3953..4813    +  CDS            AmpR: β-lactamase; bla; confers resistance to ampicillin, carbenicillin, and related antibiotics
   4984..5572    +  rep_origin     ori: high-copy-number ColE1/pMB1/pBR322/pUC origin of replication
   5755..5847    +  CDS            lacI (fragment): lac repressor; lacI; The lac repressor binds to the lac operator to inhibit transcription in E. coli. This inhibition can be relieved by adding lactose or isopropyl-β-D-thiogalactopyranoside (IPTG).
   5860..5881    +  protein_bind   CAP binding site: CAP binding activates transcription in the presence of cAMP. E. coli catabolite activator protein
   5896..5926    +  promoter       lac promoter: promoter for the E. coli lac operon
   5934..5950    +  protein_bind   lac operator: The lac repressor binds to the lac operator to inhibit transcription in E. coli. This inhibition can be relieved by adding lactose or isopropyl-β-D-thiogalactopyranoside (IPTG). lac repressor encoded by lacI
   5995..6013    +  promoter       T3 promoter: promoter for bacteriophage T3 RNA polymerase
   6041..6267    +  promoter       RSV promoter: Rous sarcoma virus enhancer/promoter
   6268..6448    +  LTR            5' LTR (truncated): truncated 5' long terminal repeat (LTR) from HIV-1
   6495..6620    +  misc_feature   HIV-1 Ψ: packaging signal of human immunodeficiency virus type 1
   6604..6967    +  CDS            HIV-1 gag (fragment): gag protein from human immunodeficiency virus 1; gag
   7113..7346    +  misc_feature   RRE: The Rev response element (RRE) of HIV-1 allows for Rev-dependent mRNA export from the nucleus to the cytoplasm.
   7723..7749    +  CDS            Rev (fragment): human immunodeficiency virus 1 (HIV-1) Rev protein; rev; enhances nuclear export of unspliced and incompletely spliced viral mRNAs
   7753..7993    +  promoter       U6 promoter: RNA polymerase III promoter for human U6 snRNA
   8023..8098    +  misc_RNA       gRNA scaffold: guide RNA scaffold for the Streptococcus pyogenes CRISPR/Cas9 system
   8154..8271    +  misc_feature   cPPT/CTS: central polypurine tract and central termination sequence of HIV-1
