[The description below was written by a language model from this plasmid's Addgene catalogue record and pLannotate feature annotations shown in this document.]
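Description:
PIK3C3 gRNA (BRDN0001147879) is a third-generation lentiviral guide RNA plasmid built on the lentiGuide-Puro backbone and designed to direct CRISPR-Cas9 editing of the human PIK3C3 gene, which encodes the lipid kinase also known as VPS34. It is maintained in E. coli through a high-copy ColE1/pUC-type origin with ampicillin selection from the β-lactamase gene. The backbone also carries an f1 origin, an SV40 origin and poly(A) signal, and remnants of a lac/T7/T3 cloning region.

The viral genome is transcribed from a chimeric RSV promoter fused to a truncated HIV-1 5' LTR, which makes packaging Tat-independent. It contains the Ψ packaging signal with a partial gag sequence, the Rev response element for nuclear export, a cPPT/CTS, and a self-inactivating ΔU3 3' LTR. Two expression units lie between the LTRs. A human U6 RNA polymerase III promoter drives the PIK3C3-specific spacer fused to the Streptococcus pyogenes gRNA scaffold. Downstream, the EF-1α core promoter with its intron A drives puromycin N-acetyltransferase, followed by a WPRE to enhance transcript expression, so that transduced mammalian cells can be selected with puromycin.

The plasmid does not encode Cas9, so it must be paired with a separate Cas9 vector or used in cells that already express the nuclease. It belongs to a human kinome gRNA collection made with optimized sgRNA design rules and is suited to knockout studies of PIK3C3. The depositor notes that the guide was designed against a GenBank reference sequence that has since been withdrawn from the database.
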