Addgene plasmid #76966: PIK3C3 gRNA (BRDN0001147879)
Purpose: 3rd generation lentiviral gRNA plasmid targeting human PIK3C3
Depositing lab: John Doench & David Root. Depositing organization: Broad Institute. Publication: Optimized sgRNA design to maximize activity and minimize off-target effects of CRISPR-Cas9. Doench JG, Fusi N, Sullender M, Hegde M, Vaimberg EW, Donovan KF, Smith I, Tothova Z, Wilen C, Orchard R, Virgin HW, Listgarten J, Root DE. Nat Biotechnol. 2016 Jan 18. doi: 10.1038/nbt.3437. PubMed 26780180.
Backbone
  Vector backbone: lentiGuide-Puro
  Backbone manufacturer: Zhang Lab (Addgene plasmid # 52963)
  Vector type: Mammalian Expression, Lentiviral, CRISPR
  Selectable markers: Puromycin
Growth in bacteria
  Bacterial resistance: Ampicillin, 100 μg/mL
  Growth temperature: 37°C
  Growth strain: DH5alpha
  Copy number: High Copy
Gene/Insert
  Gene/Insert name: PIK3C3 (alt name: PIK3C3)
  gRNA/shRNA sequence: TAACTTACCATAGACATCTG
  Species: H. sapiens (human)
  Entrez Gene: PIK3C3 (a.k.a. VPS34, Vps34, hVps34)
  Promoter: hU6
  Cloning method: Unknown
  Sequencing primers: 5′ U6-F; 3′ pS2-R
Terms and licenses: Academic/Nonprofit Terms; Industry Terms: Not Available to Industry
Depositor comments: The gRNA was designed to target a Genbank reference sequence which has since been removed from the database. Note that this plasmid does NOT contain Cas9. It should be used in conjunction with lentiCas9-Blast (Addgene #52962) or otherwise with cell lines already expressing Cas9. Browse the full kinome gRNA library at http://www.addgene.org/pooled-library/broadgpp-human-kinome/ or visit http://www.broadinstitute.org/rnai/public/ for detailed protocols and information.
How to cite: PIK3C3 gRNA (BRDN0001147879) was a gift from John Doench & David Root (Addgene plasmid # 76966 ; http://n2t.net/addgene:76966 ; RRID:Addgene_76966)
