>Addgene plasmid #76966 | PIK3C3 gRNA (BRDN0001147879) | depositor partial sequence | sequence record 144426 | Target Sequence
TAACTTACCATAGACATCTG
