>Addgene plasmid #76966 | PIK3C3 gRNA (BRDN0001147879) | addgene partial sequence | sequence record 186853 | hU6-F
TAGAAAGTAATAATTTCTTGGGTAGTTTGCAGTTTTAAAATTATGTTTTAAAATGGACTATCATATGCTT
ACCGTAACTTGAAAGTATTTCGATTTCTTGGCTTTATATATCTTGTGGAAAGGACGAAACACCGTAACTT
ACCATAGACATCTGGTTTTAGAGCTAGAAATAGCAAGTTAAAATAAGGCTAGTCCGTTATCAACTTGAAA
AAGTGGCACCGAGTCGGTGCTTTTTTAAGCTTGGCGTAACTAGATCTTGAGACAAATGGCAGTATTCATC
CACAATTTTAAAAGAAAAGGGGGGATTGGGGGGTACAGTGCAGGGGAAAGAATAGTAGACATAATAGCAA
CAGACATACAAACTAAAGAATTACAAAAACAAATTACAAAAATTCAAAATTTTCGGGTTTATTACAGGGA
CAGCAGAGATCCACTTTGGCGCCGGCTCGAGGGGGCCCGGGTGCAAAGATGGATAAAGTTTTAAACAGAG
AGGAATCTTTGCAGCTAATGGACCTTCTAGGTCTTGAAAGGAGTGGGAATTGGCTCCGGTGCCCGTCAGT
GGGCAGAGCG
